Addgene plasmid #219195: SFFV-TCF15-Brd 252
Purpose: Transcription factor TCF15 with a specific barcode assigned.
Depositing lab: Filipe Pereira. Depositing organization: Center for Neuroscience and Cell Biology, University of Coimbra. Publication: A combinatorial transcription factor screening platform for immune cell reprogramming. Kurochkin I, Altman AR, Caiado I, Pertiga-Cabral D, Halitzki E, Minaeva M, Zimmermannova O, Henriques-Oliveira L, Klein D, Nair M, Oliveira D, Cajal LR, Knittel R, Feick C, Ringner M, Martin M, Cirovic B, Pires CF, Rosa FF, Sitnicka E, Theis FJ, Pereira CF. Cell Syst. 2026 Jan 21;17(1):101457. doi: 10.1016/j.cels.2025.101457. Epub 2026 Jan 14. PubMed 41539305.
Backbone
  Vector backbone: SFFV-MCS
  Backbone size w/o insert (bp): 6638
  Vector type: Lentiviral
Growth in bacteria
  Bacterial resistance: Ampicillin, 100 μg/mL
  Growth temperature: 37°C
  Growth strain: NEB Stable
  Copy number: High Copy
Gene/Insert
  Gene/Insert name: TCF15
  Species: H. sapiens (human)
  Insert size (bp): 603
  Mutation: Codon optimized
  Entrez Gene: TCF15 (a.k.a. EC2, PARAXIS, bHLHa40)
  Promoter: The spleen focus-forming virus (SFFV) promoter
  Cloning method: Restriction Enzyme; 5′ cloning site Bsp119I (not destroyed); 3′ cloning site BstHI (not destroyed)
Terms and licenses: Academic/Nonprofit Terms; Industry Terms: Not Available to Industry
Depositor comments: Barcode sequence cloned into XbaI restriction site. Design of plasmid is as follows: SFFV-[TF sequence]-WPRE-[Barcode sequence].
How to cite: SFFV-TCF15-Brd 252 was a gift from Filipe Pereira (Addgene plasmid # 219195 ; http://n2t.net/addgene:219195 ; RRID:Addgene_219195)
