[The description below was written by a language model from this plasmid's Addgene catalogue record and pLannotate feature annotations shown in this document.]
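Description:
SFFV-TCF15-Brd 252 is a lentiviral expression plasmid built on the SFFV-MCS backbone, carrying a codon-optimized human TCF15 coding sequence (also known as PARAXIS or bHLHa40, a basic helix-loop-helix transcription factor) paired with a unique DNA barcode. In bacteria it is maintained through a high-copy ColE1/pUC-type origin and selected with ampicillin via the β-lactamase gene. The backbone also retains an f1 origin and pBluescript-derived remnants such as lac promoter/operator elements, a lacZα fragment and flanking T7 and T3 promoters.

The transfer cassette has a third-generation, self-inactivating layout. An RSV promoter fused to a truncated HIV-1 5' LTR drives production of the viral genomic RNA in packaging cells. It is followed by the Ψ packaging signal with a partial gag sequence, the Rev response element for Rev-dependent nuclear export, and the cPPT/CTS, which aids nuclear import of the viral genome in transduced cells. Within the provirus, the spleen focus-forming virus (SFFV) promoter, a strong constitutive promoter widely used in haematopoietic cells, drives TCF15, which is cloned between multiple cloning site remnants. A WPRE downstream enhances transcript stability and expression. According to the depositor, the barcode was inserted at an XbaI site after the WPRE, placing it before the ΔU3 3' LTR; the barcode itself is not annotated in the feature table. An SV40 polyadenylation signal and SV40 origin lie outside the 3' LTR. No mammalian selection marker or fluorescent reporter is annotated.

The construct belongs to a barcoded transcription factor collection designed for combinatorial screening in immune cell reprogramming, where the barcode presumably allows the delivered factor to be identified in transduced cells.
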