Features (pLannotate 1.2.2; 29 found; start..end, strand, type, name):
     94..112     -  promoter       T7 promoter: promoter for bacteriophage T7 RNA polymerase
    120..275     +  CDS            lacZα (fragment): LacZα fragment of β-galactosidase; lacZ fragment
    280..708     +  rep_origin     f1 ori (sequence partly withheld): f1 bacteriophage origin of replication; arrow indicates direction of (+) strand synthesis
    761..865     +  promoter       AmpR promoter: bla
    866..1726    +  CDS            AmpR: β-lactamase; bla; confers resistance to ampicillin, carbenicillin, and related antibiotics
   1897..2485    +  rep_origin     ori: high-copy-number ColE1/pMB1/pBR322/pUC origin of replication
   2668..2760    +  CDS            lacI (fragment): lac repressor; lacI; The lac repressor binds to the lac operator to inhibit transcription in E. coli. This inhibition can be relieved by adding lactose or isopropyl-β-D-thiogalactopyranoside (IPTG).
   2773..2794    +  protein_bind   CAP binding site: CAP binding activates transcription in the presence of cAMP. E. coli catabolite activator protein
   2809..2839    +  promoter       lac promoter: promoter for the E. coli lac operon
   2847..2863    +  protein_bind   lac operator: The lac repressor binds to the lac operator to inhibit transcription in E. coli. This inhibition can be relieved by adding lactose or isopropyl-β-D-thiogalactopyranoside (IPTG). lac repressor encoded by lacI
   2908..2926    +  promoter       T3 promoter: promoter for bacteriophage T3 RNA polymerase
   2954..3180    +  promoter       RSV promoter: Rous sarcoma virus enhancer/promoter
   3181..3361    +  LTR            5' LTR (truncated): truncated 5' long terminal repeat (LTR) from HIV-1
   3408..3533    +  misc_feature   HIV-1 Ψ: packaging signal of human immunodeficiency virus type 1
   3517..3880    +  CDS            HIV-1 gag (fragment): gag protein from human immunodeficiency virus 1; gag
   4026..4259    +  misc_feature   RRE: The Rev response element (RRE) of HIV-1 allows for Rev-dependent mRNA export from the nucleus to the cytoplasm.
   4636..4736    +  CDS            Rev (fragment): human immunodeficiency virus 1 (HIV-1) Rev protein; rev; enhances nuclear export of unspliced and incompletely spliced viral mRNAs
   4755..4872    +  misc_feature   cPPT/CTS: central polypurine tract and central termination sequence of HIV-1
   4906..5307    +  promoter       SFFV promoter: spleen focus-forming virus long terminal repeat (LTR) promoter
   5317..5340    +  misc_feature   MCS (fragment): pBluescript multiple cloning site
   5365..5961    +  CDS            TCF15: TCF15_HUMAN - Also known as BHLHA40 From Homo sapiens (Human).
   5975..6000    +  misc_feature   MCS (fragment): pBluescript multiple cloning site
   6000..6059    +  CDS            S (fragment): HBSAG_WHV6 - Experimental evidence at transcript level: Swiss-Prot protein existence level 2. The middle envelope protein plays an important role in the budding of the virion. It is involved in the induction of budding in a nucleocapsid independent way. In this process the majority of envelope proteins bud to form subviral lipoprotein particles of 22 nm of diameter that do not contain a nucleocapsid (By similarity). From Woodchuck hepatitis B virus (isolate w64/pWS23) (WHV).
   6191..6594    +  misc_feature   WPRE: woodchuck hepatitis virus posttranscriptional regulatory element
   6652..6711    +  CDS            nef (fragment): NEF_HV1Z2 - Experimental evidence at protein level: Swiss-Prot protein existence level 1. Extracellular Nef protein targets CD4(+) T-lymphocytes for apoptosis by interacting with CXCR4 surface receptors. From Human immunodeficiency virus type 1 group M subtype D (isolate Z2/CDC-Z34) (HIV-1).
   6713..6946    +  LTR            3' LTR (ΔU3): self-inactivating 3' long terminal repeat (LTR) from HIV-1
   7018..7139    +  polyA_signal   SV40 poly(A) signal: SV40 polyadenylation signal
   7158..7179    +  rep_origin     SV40 ori (fragment): SV40 origin of replication
   7179..73      +  rep_origin     SV40 ori (across the origin): SV40 origin of replication
>Addgene plasmid #219195 | SFFV-TCF15-Brd 252 | addgene full sequence | sequence record 481632 | Addgene NGS Result
ATTTATGCAGAGGCCGAGGCCGCCTCGGCCTCTGAGCTATTCCAGAAGTAGTGAGGAGGCTTTTTTGGAG
GCCTAGGGACGTACCCAATTCGCCCTATAGTGAGTCGTATTACGCGCGCTCACTGGCCGTCGTTTTACAA
CGTCGTGACTGGGAAAACCCTGGCGTTACCCAACTTAATCGCCTTGCAGCACATCCCCCTTTCGCCAGCT
GGCGTAATAGCGAAGAGGCCCGCACCGATCGCCCTTCCCAACAGTTGCGCAGCCTGAATGGCGAATGGG
[124 nt withheld, positions 280-403]
C
[91 nt withheld, positions 405-495]
A
[49 nt withheld, positions 497-545]
CCTTTGACGTTGGAGTCCACGTTCTTT
[37 nt withheld, positions 573-609]
ACCCTATCTCGGTCTATTCTTTTGATTTATAAGGGATTTTGCCGATTTCGGCCTATTGGTTAAAAAATGA
GCTGATTTAACAAAAATTTAACGCGAATTTTAACAAAATATTAACGCTTACAATTTAGGTGGCACTTTTC
GGGGAAATGTGCGCGGAACCCCTATTTGTTTATTTTTCTAAATACATTCAAATATGTATCCGCTCATGAG
ACAATAACCCTGATAAATGCTTCAATAATATTGAAAAAGGAAGAGTATGAGTATTCAACATTTCCGTGTC
GCCCTTATTCCCTTTTTTGCGGCATTTTGCCTTCCTGTTTTTGCTCACCCAGAAACGCTGGTGAAAGTAA
AAGATGCTGAAGATCAGTTGGGTGCACGAGTGGGTTACATCGAACTGGATCTCAACAGCGGTAAGATCCT
TGAGAGTTTTCGCCCCGAAGAACGTTTTCCAATGATGAGCACTTTTAAAGTTCTGCTATGTGGCGCGGTA
TTATCCCGTATTGACGCCGGGCAAGAGCAACTCGGTCGCCGCATACACTATTCTCAGAATGACTTGGTTG
AGTACTCACCAGTCACAGAAAAGCATCTTACGGATGGCATGACAGTAAGAGAATTATGCAGTGCTGCCAT
AACCATGAGTGATAACACTGCGGCCAACTTACTTCTGACAACGATCGGAGGACCGAAGGAGCTAACCGCT
TTTTTGCACAACATGGGGGATCATGTAACTCGCCTTGATCGTTGGGAACCGGAGCTGAATGAAGCCATAC
CAAACGACGAGCGTGACACCACGATGCCTGTAGCAATGGCAACAACGTTGCGCAAACTATTAACTGGCGA
ACTACTTACTCTAGCTTCCCGGCAACAATTAATAGACTGGATGGAGGCGGATAAAGTTGCAGGACCACTT
CTGCGCTCGGCCCTTCCGGCTGGCTGGTTTATTGCTGATAAATCTGGAGCCGGTGAGCGTGGGTCTCGCG
GTATCATTGCAGCACTGGGGCCAGATGGTAAGCCCTCCCGTATCGTAGTTATCTACACGACGGGGAGTCA
GGCAACTATGGATGAACGAAATAGACAGATCGCTGAGATAGGTGCCTCACTGATTAAGCATTGGTAACTG
TCAGACCAAGTTTACTCATATATACTTTAGATTGATTTAAAACTTCATTTTTAATTTAAAAGGATCTAGG
TGAAGATCCTTTTTGATAATCTCATGACCAAAATCCCTTAACGTGAGTTTTCGTTCCACTGAGCGTCAGA
CCCCGTAGAAAAGATCAAAGGATCTTCTTGAGATCCTTTTTTTCTGCGCGTAATCTGCTGCTTGCAAACA
AAAAAACCACCGCTACCAGCGGTGGTTTGTTTGCCGGATCAAGAGCTACCAACTCTTTTTCCGAAGGTAA
CTGGCTTCAGCAGAGCGCAGATACCAAATACTGTTCTTCTAGTGTAGCCGTAGTTAGGCCACCACTTCAA
GAACTCTGTAGCACCGCCTACATACCTCGCTCTGCTAATCCTGTTACCAGTGGCTGCTGCCAGTGGCGAT
AAGTCGTGTCTTACCGGGTTGGACTCAAGACGATAGTTACCGGATAAGGCGCAGCGGTCGGGCTGAACGG
GGGGTTCGTGCACACAGCCCAGCTTGGAGCGAACGACCTACACCGAACTGAGATACCTACAGCGTGAGCT
ATGAGAAAGCGCCACGCTTCCCGAAGGGAGAAAGGCGGACAGGTATCCGGTAAGCGGCAGGGTCGGAACA
GGAGAGCGCACGAGGGAGCTTCCAGGGGGAAACGCCTGGTATCTTTATAGTCCTGTCGGGTTTCGCCACC
TCTGACTTGAGCGTCGATTTTTGTGATGCTCGTCAGGGGGGCGGAGCCTATGGAAAAACGCCAGCAACGC
GGCCTTTTTACGGTTCCTGGCCTTTTGCTGGCCTTTTGCTCACATGTTCTTTCCTGCGTTATCCCCTGAT
TCTGTGGATAACCGTATTACCGCCTTTGAGTGAGCTGATACCGCTCGCCGCAGCCGAACGACCGAGCGCA
GCGAGTCAGTGAGCGAGGAAGCGGAAGAGCGCCCAATACGCAAACCGCCTCTCCCCGCGCGTTGGCCGAT
TCATTAATGCAGCTGGCACGACAGGTTTCCCGACTGGAAAGCGGGCAGTGAGCGCAACGCAATTAATGTG
AGTTAGCTCACTCATTAGGCACCCCAGGCTTTACACTTTATGCTTCCGGCTCGTATGTTGTGTGGAATTG
TGAGCGGATAACAATTTCACACAGGAAACAGCTATGACCATGATTACGCCAAGCGCGCAATTAACCCTCA
CTAAAGGGAACAAAAGCTGGAGCTGCAAGCTTAATGTAGTCTTATGCAATACTCTTGTAGTCTTGCAACA
TGGTAACGATGAGTTAGCAACATGCCTTACAAGGAGAGAAAAAGCACCGTGCATGCCGATTGGTGGAAGT
AAGGTGGTACGATCGTGCCTTATTAGGAAGGCAACAGACGGGTCTGACATGGATTGGACGAACCACTGAA
TTGCCGCATTGCAGAGATATTGTATTTAAGTGCCTAGCTCGATACATAAACGGGTCTCTCTGGTTAGACC
AGATCTGAGCCTGGGAGCTCTCTGGCTAACTAGGGAACCCACTGCTTAAGCCTCAATAAAGCTTGCCTTG
AGTGCTTCAAGTAGTGTGTGCCCGTCTGTTGTGTGACTCTGGTAACTAGAGATCCCTCAGACCCTTTTAG
TCAGTGTGGAAAATCTCTAGCAGTGGCGCCCGAACAGGGACTTGAAAGCGAAAGGGAAACCAGAGGAGCT
CTCTCGACGCAGGACTCGGCTTGCTGAAGCGCGCACGGCAAGAGGCGAGGGGCGGCGACTGGTGAGTACG
CCAAAAATTTTGACTAGCGGAGGCTAGAAGGAGAGAGATGGGTGCGAGAGCGTCAGTATTAAGCGGGGGA
GAATTAGATCGCGATGGGAAAAAATTCGGTTAAGGCCAGGGGGAAAGAAAAAATATAAATTAAAACATAT
AGTATGGGCAAGCAGGGAGCTAGAACGATTCGCAGTTAATCCTGGCCTGTTAGAAACATCAGAAGGCTGT
AGACAAATACTGGGACAGCTACAACCATCCCTTCAGACAGGATCAGAAGAACTTAGATCATTATATAATA
CAGTAGCAACCCTCTATTGTGTGCATCAAAGGATAGAGATAAAAGACACCAAGGAAGCTTTAGACAAGAT
AGAGGAAGAGCAAAACAAAAGTAAGACCACCGCACAGCAAGCGGCCGCTGATCTTCAGACCTGGAGGAGG
AGATATGAGGGACAATTGGAGAAGTGAATTATATAAATATAAAGTAGTAAAAATTGAACCATTAGGAGTA
GCACCCACCAAGGCAAAGAGAAGAGTGGTGCAGAGAGAAAAAAGAGCAGTGGGAATAGGAGCTTTGTTCC
TTGGGTTCTTGGGAGCAGCAGGAAGCACTATGGGCGCAGCGTCAATGACGCTGACGGTACAGGCCAGACA
ATTATTGTCTGGTATAGTGCAGCAGCAGAACAATTTGCTGAGGGCTATTGAGGCGCAACAGCATCTGTTG
CAACTCACAGTCTGGGGCATCAAGCAGCTCCAGGCAAGAATCCTGGCTGTGGAAAGATACCTAAAGGATC
AACAGCTCCTGGGGATTTGGGGTTGCTCTGGAAAACTCATTTGCACCACTGCTGTGCCTTGGAATGCTAG
TTGGAGTAATAAATCTCTGGAACAGATTTGGAATCACACGACCTGGATGGAGTGGGACAGAGAAATTAAC
AATTACACAAGCTTAATACACTCCTTAATTGAAGAATCGCAAAACCAGCAAGAAAAGAATGAACAAGAAT
TATTGGAATTAGATAAATGGGCAAGTTTGTGGAATTGGTTTAACATAACAAATTGGCTGTGGTATATAAA
ATTATTCATAATGATAGTAGGAGGCTTGGTAGGTTTAAGAATAGTTTTTGCTGTACTTTCTATAGTGAAT
AGAGTTAGGCAGGGATATTCACCATTATCGTTTCAGACCCACCTCCCAACCCCGAGGGGACCCGACAGGC
CCGAAGGAATAGAAGAAGAAGGTGGAGAGAGAGACAGAGACAGATCCATTCGATTAGTGAACGGATCTCG
ACGGTATCGGTTAACTTTTAAAAGAAAAGGGGGGATTGGGGGGTACAGTGCAGGGGAAAGAATAGTAGAC
ATAATAGCAACAGACATACAAACTAAAGAATTACAAAAACAAATTACAAAAATTCAAAATTTTATCGATC
ACGAGACTAGCCTCGAGCTGGCTGCAGTAACGCCATTTTGCAAGGCATGGAAAAATACCAAACCAAGAAT
AGAGAAGTTCAGATCAAGGGCGGGTACATGAAAATAGCTAACGTTGGGCCAAACAGGATATCTGCGGTGA
GCAGTTTCGGCCCCGGCCCGGGGCCAAGAACAGATGGTCACCGCAGTTTCGGCCCCGGCCCGAGGCCAAG
AACAGATGGTCCCCAGATATGGCCCAACCCTCAGCAGTTTCTTAAGACCCATCAGATGTTTCCAGGCTCC
CCCAAGGACCTGAAATGACCCTGCGCCTTATTTGAATTAACCAATCAGCCTGCTTCTCGCTTCTGTTCGC
GCGCTTCTGCTTCCCGAGCTCTATAAAAGAGCTCACAACCCCTCACTCGGCGCGCCAGTCCTCCGACAGA
CTGAGTCGGCCGGTCGAATCAAGCTTATCGATACCGTCGACGGATCCGCTAGCCCGCGGTTCGAAATGGC
CTTTGCCTTGCTTAGACCAGTTGGGGCACATGTACTTTATCCAGATGTACGCCTTCTCAGTGAAGATGAA
GAAAATAGATCTGAATCTGATGCAAGCGATCAATCCTTTGGGTGTTGTGAAGGTCCTGAAGCTGCTCGTC
GAGGTCCAGGACCGGGCGGTGGTAGACGCGCAGGAGGAGGTGGTGGAGCAGGTCCTGTTGTAGTTGTTCG
GCAACGCCAAGCTGCTAATGCTCGAGAACGCGATAGGACCCAATCCGTCAATACCGCTTTTACCGCCTTG
CGGACCCTGATTCCAACAGAACCAGTAGATAGAAAATTGTCAAAGATTGAAACTGTCCGGCTCGCAAGCT
CCTATATTGCCCATCTCGCGAATGTTCTTCTCCTTGGGGATTCCGCAGATGATGGCCAACCTTGTTTTAG
GGCTGCTGGGTCAGCAAAAGGAGCTGTGCCAGCGGCGGCTGATGGTGGACGACAACCACGTAGTATTTGT
ACATTTTGTTTGTCCAATCAACGGAAAGGCGGCGGAAGAAGAGATCTCGGCGGATCATGTCTGAAAGTCC
GTGGCGTAGCGCCACTCAGGGGCCCTCGCCGATAATAAACCGGTCGGATCCCCCGGGCTGCAGGAATTCG
AGCATCTTACCGCCATTTATTCCCATATTTGTTCTGTTTTTCTTGATTTGGGTATACATTTAAATGTTAA
TAAAACAAAATGGTGGGGCAATCATTTACATTTTTAGGGATATGTAATTACTAGTTCAGGTGTATTGCCA
CAAGACAAACATGTTAAGAAACTTTCCCGTTATTTACGCTCTGTTCCTGTTAATCAACCTCTGGATTACA
AAATTTGTGAAAGATTGACTGATATTCTTAACTATGTTGCTCCTTTTACGCTGTGTGGATATGCTGCTTT
AATGCCTCTGTATCATGCTATTGCTTCCCGTACGGCTTTCGTTTTCTCCTCCTTGTATAAATCCTGGTTG
CTGTCTCTTTATGAGGAGTTGTGGCCCGTTGTCCGTCAACGTGGCGTGGTGTGCTCTGTGTTTGCTGACG
CAACCCCCACTGGCTGGGGCATTGCCACCACCTGTCAACTCCTTTCTGGGACTTTCGCTTTCCCCCTCCC
GATCGCCACGGCAGAACTCATCGCCGCCTGCCTTGCCCGCTGCTGGACAGGGGCTAGGTTGCTGGGCACT
GATAATTCCGTGGTGTTGTCGGGGAAGCTGACGTCCTTTGCAATTCGATATCAAGCTGTACCTTCTAGAT
GTACATGGTCCGGAGCGCTTCTAGACCAATGACTTACAAGGCAGCTGTAGATCTTAGCCACTTTTTAAAA
GAAAAGGGGGGACTGGAAGGGCTAATTCACTCCCAACGAAGACAAGATCTGCTTTTTGCTTGTACTGGGT
CTCTCTGGTTAGACCAGATCTGAGCCTGGGAGCTCTCTGGCTAACTAGGGAACCCACTGCTTAAGCCTCA
ATAAAGCTTGCCTTGAGTGCTTCAAGTAGTGTGTGCCCGTCTGTTGTGTGACTCTGGTAACTAGAGATCC
CTCAGACCCTTTTAGTCAGTGTGGAAAATCTCTAGCAGTAGTAGTTCATGTCATCTTATTATTCAGTATT
TATAACTTGCAAAGAAATGAATATCAGAGAGTGAGAGGAACTTGTTTATTGCAGCTTATAATGGTTACAA
ATAAAGCAATAGCATCACAAATTTCACAAATAAAGCATTTTTTTCACTGCATTCTAGTTGTGGTTTGTCC
AAACTCATCAATGTATCTTATCATGTCTGGCTCTAGCTATCCCGCCCCTAACTCCGCCCATCCCGCCCCT
AACTCCGCCCAGTTCCGCCCATTCTCCGCCCCATGGCTGACTAATTTTTTTT
