>Addgene plasmid #219195 | SFFV-TCF15-Brd 252 | depositor partial sequence | sequence record 428066 | Barcode sequence
TGTACATGGTCCGGAGCGCT
